Addgene plasmid #83202: USH1CA1-TwinStrepII
Purpose: Expression of tagged protein in mammalian cells
Depositing lab: Peter Barr-Gillespie. Depositing organization: Oregon Health & Science University.
Backbone
  Vector backbone: pRP[Exp]-CMV
  Backbone manufacturer: Vector Builder
  Backbone size w/o insert (bp): 3855
  Total vector size (bp): 5499
  Vector type: Mammalian Expression
Growth in bacteria
  Bacterial resistance: Ampicillin, 100 μg/mL
  Growth temperature: 37°C
  Growth strain: DH5alpha
  Copy number: High Copy
Gene/Insert
  Gene/Insert name: USH1C (alt name: Harmonin)
  Species: M. musculus (mouse)
  Insert size (bp): 1644
  GenBank ID: NM_023649.2
  Entrez Gene: Ush1c (a.k.a. 2010016F01Rik, harmonin)
  Promoter: CMV
  Tag / fusion protein: Twin Strep Tag II (C terminal on insert)
  Cloning method: Restriction Enzyme; 5′ cloning site Nar1 (not destroyed); 3′ cloning site Bgl2 (not destroyed)
  Sequencing primers: 5′ None; 3′ None
Terms and licenses: Academic/Nonprofit Terms; Industry Terms: Not Available to Industry
How to cite: USH1CA1-TwinStrepII was a gift from Peter Barr-Gillespie (Addgene plasmid # 83202 ; http://n2t.net/addgene:83202 ; RRID:Addgene_83202)
