[The description below was written by a language model from this plasmid's Addgene catalogue record.]
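Description:
USH1CA1-TwinStrepII is a mammalian expression plasmid built on the commercial pRP[Exp]-CMV backbone. It is about 5.5 kb in total, of which roughly 3.9 kb is backbone. It is propagated in E. coli as a high-copy plasmid under ampicillin selection. The record does not name the bacterial origin of replication, nor does it list any mammalian selection marker, polyadenylation signal or other backbone elements, and no feature table is available to confirm them.

The payload is a 1,644 bp mouse Ush1c coding sequence encoding harmonin. The construct name suggests the a1 isoform, although the record does not say so explicitly. The insert was placed between NarI and BglII sites, both of which remain intact. Transcription is driven by the CMV promoter, a strong constitutive viral promoter widely used for high-level expression in transfected mammalian cells. The protein carries a C-terminal Twin-Strep-tag II, a tandem arrangement of two Strep-tag II peptides. This tag binds engineered streptavidin (Strep-Tactin) with high affinity and can be eluted under mild, non-denaturing conditions.

The stated purpose is simply expression of the tagged protein in mammalian cells. The tag makes the construct suitable for affinity purification or pull-down of harmonin and associated proteins, and for detection with Strep-tag reagents. Harmonin is a PDZ-domain scaffold protein linked to Usher syndrome type 1C, so interaction studies of this kind are a plausible use, though the record does not describe specific experiments.
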