>Addgene plasmid #83202 | USH1CA1-TwinStrepII | addgene partial sequence | sequence record 160005 | STAT1-F 5'-GGAGTTTGTTTTGGCACCA-3'
TTCCAAAATGTCGTAACAACTCCGCCCCATTGACGCAAATGGGCGGTAGGCGTGTACGGTGGGAGGTCTA
TATAAGCAGAGCTGGTTTAGTGAACCGTCAGATCCAAGTTTGTACAAAAAAGCAGGGCGCCACCATGGAC
CGGAAGGTGGCCCGAGAATTCCGACACAAGGTGGATTTTCTCATTGAAAATGACGCAGAGAAGGACTATC
TTTATGATGTGCTGCGGATGTATCACCAGACCATGGATGTGGCTGTGCTCGTGGGAGACCTGAAGCTGGT
CATCAATGAACCCAACCGCCTGCCGCTGTTTGATGCCATTCGACCCCTGATCCCACTGAAGCACCAGGTG
GAGTATGACCAGCTGACACCCCGACGCTCCAGGAAACTGAAGGAGGTACGCTTGGACCGTCTGCACCCAG
AAGGTCTCGGCCTCAGCGTGCGTGGAGGCCTGGAATTTGGCTGTGGACTCTTTATCTCCCACCTCATCAA
AGGTGGCCAGGCAGACAGCGTTGGGCTTCAGGTAGGGGATGAAATTGTCCGGATCAACGGCTATTCCATC
TCTTCCTGTACCCATGAGGAAGTCATCAACCTGATCCGCACCAAGAAGACCGTGTCCATCAAAGTGAGAC
ACATCGGACTGATCCCTGTGAAGAGCTCTCCTGAGGAGTCCCTCAAATGGCAGTATGTGGATCAGTTCGT
GTCGGAATCTGGGGGTGTGCGAGGTGGCTTGGGCTCACCTGGCAATCGGACAACCAAGGAGAAGAAGGTG
TTTATCAGTCTAGTGGGCTCTCGGGGCCTGGGCTGCAGCATCTCCAGTGGCCCCATCCAGAAGCCTGGCA
TCTTCGTCAGCCACGTGAAGCCTGGCTCCCTGTCTGCAGAGGTGGGGTTAGAGACAGGAGACCAGATTGT
GGAAGTCAACGGCATAGACTTCACCAACCTGGACCACAAGGAGGCTGTGAATGTCCTGAAGAGCAGCCGC
AGCCTGACCATCTCCATCGTTGCTGGAGCCGGCCGGGAGCT
