>Addgene plasmid #83202 | USH1CA1-TwinStrepII | addgene partial sequence | sequence record 160011 | EBV-rev 5'-GTGGTTTGTCCAAACTCATC-3'
GAAGCGGCCGGCCATCACCACTTTGTACAAGAAAGCTGGGTTCACTTTTCGAACTGGGGGTGGCTCCAAG
CGGAACCTCCACTGCCCCCTCCAGATCCGCCCCCCTTCTCAAATTGCGGATGGGACCATGCAGATCTAAA
GAAGGTTAGCTCGTCATCATACTCCTTAGGGGGACAGACAGCAACCACAAGGTCTATCCAGTCCCCGCCC
TGATTCCAGGCCTTCTGTAGGGCAGCCTCGGCCTCAGCCAGGGTGTAGTCCGTCACAATCTTGCCATTGA
TGGCCATGATCTCATCCCCTTTCACAACGCCACCATGCCTCTCCGCAGCTCCCCCTTCATAAACAGCAGA
GACGACCACCTTCCCCACGGGGGAGTCCACGCCTCCCTCCAGGGCCAAGTCTAAAGACCCCTCCTTCTTG
ATTCGCAGAAGCCGGACGTCCTTCCCTGCGATCTGCTCTGGCGAGAACATGGAGTAGGGATCAAAGCCTT
CTTCGTATTTTCGAAAATCCTGCTGTCTCTGCTCCTCCGTGCTTCCATCCAAGTGGTCTGCCGGCTCCAC
TCCCTGATCATACTTGGGCTTGCGAAGGGGCACCGGGTGCACCTCTGCGGTGATGGTCTTAGGCAGAATG
AGCTGCTCCTTTGAACCCCAGTCTTCTTTCCACTGCTTCTTAAACTTCTCTTCCTCCTCCGAGATCTGTT
CCATCTCCTTCCGGTATCTCTCATTCTCCTCGGCAGCCTTCTGGGCGATCTCCTTTCTCCTCTGGCGCTC
CATCTCCTGCTGCTCCTGGAGGATCTTGTTGGACTCCATGGCCAGCCGCTTCTGCATGAGGAGTTCCTGC
CGTTGCAGCTCACGCTGCCGTGCCTCCTCCAGCCGTTCCCGGTCCGTCATGAACAGCTCCCGGCCGGCTC
CAGCAACGATGGAGATGGTCAGGCTGCGGCTGCTCTTCAGG
