LOCUS       Exported 5499 bp ds-DNA circular SYN 13-MAY-2021
DEFINITION  Expression of tagged protein in mammalian cells.
ACCESSION   .
VERSION     .
KEYWORDS    USH1CA1-TwinStrepII
SOURCE      synthetic DNA construct
  ORGANISM  synthetic DNA construct
REFERENCE   1 (bases 1 to 5499)
  TITLE     Barr-Gillespie TwinStrep Plasmids
  JOURNAL   Unpublished
REFERENCE   2 (bases 1 to 5499)
  AUTHORS   .
  TITLE     Direct Submission
  JOURNAL   Exported May 13, 2021 from SnapGene Server 1.1.58
            http://www.snapgene.com
FEATURES             Location/Qualifiers
     source          1..5499
                     /organism="synthetic DNA construct"
                     /mol_type="other DNA"
     polyA_signal    1..49
                     /note="synthetic polyadenylation signal"
     misc_feature    63..154
                     /label=pause site
                     /note="RNA polymerase II transcriptional pause signal from
                     the human alpha-2 globin gene"
     primer_bind     103..122
                     /label=RVprimer3
                     /note="pGL3 vector, forward primer"
     protein_bind    190..210
                     /gene="mutant version of attB"
                     /label=attB4
                     /bound_moiety="BP Clonase(TM)"
                     /note="core recombination site for the Gateway(R) BP
                     reaction"
     enhancer        271..574
                     /label=CMV enhancer
                     /note="human cytomegalovirus immediate early enhancer"
     promoter        575..778
                     /label=CMV promoter
                     /note="human cytomegalovirus (CMV) immediate early
                     promoter"
     primer_bind     729..749
                     /label=CMV-F
                     /note="Human CMV immediate early promoter, forward primer"
     protein_bind    799..823
                     /gene="mutant version of attB"
                     /label=attB1
                     /bound_moiety="BP Clonase(TM)"
                     /note="recombination site for the Gateway(R) BP reaction"
     regulatory      824..833
                     /regulatory_class="other"
                     /note="vertebrate consensus sequence for strong initiation
                     of translation (Kozak, 1987)"
     CDS             2477..2566
                     /codon_start=1
                     /product="two Strep-Tag(R)II moieties connected by a linker
                     for enhanced binding to Strep-Tactin(R), an engineered form
                     of streptavidin (Schmidt et al., 2013)"
                     /label=Twin-Strep-tag
                     /translation="SAWSHPQFEKGGGSGGGSGGSAWSHPQFEK"
     protein_bind    complement(2570..2594)
                     /gene="mutant version of attB"
                     /label=attB2
                     /bound_moiety="BP Clonase(TM)"
                     /note="recombination site for the Gateway(R) BP reaction"
     polyA_signal    2623..2744
                     /label=SV40 poly(A) signal
                     /note="SV40 polyadenylation signal"
     primer_bind     complement(2634..2653)
                     /label=EBV-rev
                     /note="SV40 polyA terminator, reverse primer"
     primer_bind     2688..2707
                     /label=SV40pA-R
                     /note="SV40 polyA, reverse primer"
     primer_bind     complement(2992..3009)
                     /label=L4440
                     /note="L4440 vector, forward primer"
     rep_origin      complement(3163..3751)
                     /direction=LEFT
                     /label=ori
                     /note="high-copy-number ColE1/pMB1/pBR322/pUC origin of
                     replication"
     primer_bind     complement(3243..3262)
                     /label=pBR322ori-F
                     /note="pBR322 origin, forward primer"
     CDS             complement(3922..4782)
                     /codon_start=1
                     /gene="bla"
                     /product="beta-lactamase"
                     /label=AmpR
                     /note="confers resistance to ampicillin, carbenicillin, and
                     related antibiotics"
                     /translation="MSIQHFRVALIPFFAAFCLPVFAHPETLVKVKDAEDQLGARVGYI
                     ELDLNSGKILESFRPEERFPMMSTFKVLLCGAVLSRIDAGQEQLGRRIHYSQNDLVEYS
                     PVTEKHLTDGMTVRELCSAAITMSDNTAANLLLTTIGGPKELTAFLHNMGDHVTRLDRW
                     EPELNEAIPNDERDTTMPVAMATTLRKLLTGELLTLASRQQLIDWMEADKVAGPLLRSA
                     LPAGWFIADKSGAGERGSRGIIAALGPDGKPSRIVVIYTTGSQATMDERNRQIAEIGAS
                     LIKHW"
     primer_bind     4545..4564
                     /label=Amp-R
                     /note="Ampicillin resistance gene, reverse primer"
     promoter        complement(4783..4887)
                     /gene="bla"
                     /label=AmpR promoter
     rep_origin      4914..5369
                     /direction=RIGHT
                     /label=f1 ori
                     /note="f1 bacteriophage origin of replication; arrow
                     indicates direction of (+) strand synthesis"
     primer_bind     complement(5001..5020)
                     /label=F1ori-R
                     /note="F1 origin, reverse primer"
     primer_bind     5211..5232
                     /label=F1ori-F
                     /note="F1 origin, forward primer"
ORIGIN
        1 aataaaatat ctttattttc attacatctg tgtgttggtt ttttgtgtga atcgatagta
       61 ctaacatacg ctctccatca aaacaaaacg aaacaaaaca aactagcaaa ataggctgtc
      121 cccagtgcaa gtgcaggtgc cagaacattt ctctatcgat aggtaccgag ctcttacgcg
      181 tgctagcatc aactttgtat agaaaagttg tagttattaa tagtaatcaa ttacggggtc
      241 attagttcat agcccatata tggagttccg cgttacataa cttacggtaa atggcccgcc
      301 tggctgaccg cccaacgacc cccgcccatt gacgtcaata atgacgtatg ttcccatagt
      361 aacgccaata gggactttcc attgacgtca atgggtggag tatttacggt aaactgccca
      421 cttggcagta catcaagtgt atcatatgcc aagtacgccc cctattgacg tcaatgacgg
      481 taaatggccc gcctggcatt atgcccagta catgacctta tgggactttc ctacttggca
      541 gtacatctac gtattagtca tcgctattac catggtgatg cggttttggc agtacatcaa
      601 tgggcgtgga tagcggtttg actcacgggg atttccaagt ctccacccca ttgacgtcaa
      661 tgggagtttg ttttggcacc aaaatcaacg ggactttcca aaatgtcgta acaactccgc
      721 cccattgacg caaatgggcg gtaggcgtgt acggtgggag gtctatataa gcagagctgg
      781 tttagtgaac cgtcagatcc aagtttgtac aaaaaagcag ggcgccacca tggaccggaa
      841 ggtggcccga gaattccgac acaaggtgga ttttctcatt gaaaatgacg cagagaagga
      901 ctatctttat gatgtgctgc ggatgtatca ccagaccatg gatgtggctg tgctcgtggg
      961 agacctgaag ctggtcatca atgaacccaa ccgcctgccg ctgtttgatg ccattcgacc
     1021 cctgatccca ctgaagcacc aggtggagta tgaccagctg acaccccgac gctccaggaa
     1081 actgaaggag gtacgcttgg accgtctgca cccagaaggt ctcggcctca gcgtgcgtgg
     1141 aggcctggaa tttggctgtg gactctttat ctcccacctc atcaaaggtg gccaggcaga
     1201 cagcgttggg cttcaggtag gggatgaaat tgtccggatc aacggctatt ccatctcttc
     1261 ctgtacccat gaggaagtca tcaacctgat ccgcaccaag aagaccgtgt ccatcaaagt
     1321 gagacacatc ggactgatcc ctgtgaagag ctctcctgag gagtccctca aatggcagta
     1381 tgtggatcag ttcgtgtcgg aatctggggg tgtgcgaggt ggcttgggct cacctggcaa
     1441 tcggacaacc aaggagaaga aggtgtttat cagtctagtg ggctctcggg gcctgggctg
     1501 cagcatctcc agtggcccca tccagaagcc tggcatcttc gtcagccacg tgaagcctgg
     1561 ctccctgtct gcagaggtgg ggttagagac aggagaccag attgtggaag tcaacggcat
     1621 agacttcacc aacctggacc acaaggaggc tgtgaatgtc ctgaagagca gccgcagcct
     1681 gaccatctcc atcgttgctg gagccggccg ggagctgttc atgacggacc gggaacggct
     1741 ggaggaggca cggcagcgtg agctgcaacg gcaggaactc ctcatgcaga agcggctggc
     1801 catggagtcc aacaagatcc tccaggagca gcaggagatg gagcgccaga ggagaaagga
     1861 gatcgcccag aaggctgccg aggagaatga gagataccgg aaggagatgg aacagatctc
     1921 ggaggaggaa gagaagttta agaagcagtg gaaagaagac tggggttcaa aggagcagct
     1981 cattctgcct aagaccatca ccgcagaggt gcacccggtg ccccttcgca agcccaagta
     2041 tgatcaggga gtggagccgg cagaccactt ggatggaagc acggaggagc agagacagca
     2101 ggattttcga aaatacgaag aaggctttga tccctactcc atgttctcgc cagagcagat
     2161 cgcagggaag gacgtccggc ttctgcgaat caagaaggag gggtctttag acttggccct
     2221 ggagggaggc gtggactccc ccgtggggaa ggtggtcgtc tctgctgttt atgaaggggg
     2281 agctgcggag aggcatggtg gcgttgtgaa aggggatgag atcatggcca tcaatggcaa
     2341 gattgtgacg gactacaccc tggctgaggc cgaggctgcc ctacagaagg cctggaatca
     2401 gggcggggac tggatagacc ttgtggttgc tgtctgtccc cctaaggagt atgatgacga
     2461 gctaaccttc tttagatctg catggtccca tccgcaattt gagaaggggg gcggatctgg
     2521 agggggcagt ggaggttccg cttggagcca cccccagttc gaaaagtgaa cccagctttc
     2581 ttgtacaaag tggtgatggc cggccgcttc gagcagacat gataagatac attgatgagt
     2641 ttggacaaac cacaactaga atgcagtgaa aaaaatgctt tatttgtgaa atttgtgatg
     2701 ctattgcttt atttgtaacc attataagct gcaataaaca agttaacaac aacaattgca
     2761 ttcattttat gtttcaggtt cagggggagg tgtgggaggt tttttaaagc aagtaaaacc
     2821 tctacaaatg tggtaaaatc gataaggatc cgtcgaccga tgcccttgag agccttcaac
     2881 ccagtcagct ccttccggtg ggcgcggggc atgactatcg tcgccgcact tatgactgtc
     2941 ttctttatca tgcaactcgt aggacaggtg ccggcagcgc tcttccgctt cctcgctcac
     3001 tgactcgctg cgctcggtcg ttcggctgcg gcgagcggta tcagctcact caaaggcggt
     3061 aatacggtta tccacagaat caggggataa cgcaggaaag aacatgtgag caaaaggcca
     3121 gcaaaaggcc aggaaccgta aaaaggccgc gttgctggcg tttttccata ggctccgccc
     3181 ccctgacgag catcacaaaa atcgacgctc aagtcagagg tggcgaaacc cgacaggact
     3241 ataaagatac caggcgtttc cccctggaag ctccctcgtg cgctctcctg ttccgaccct
     3301 gccgcttacc ggatacctgt ccgcctttct cccttcggga agcgtggcgc tttctcatag
     3361 ctcacgctgt aggtatctca gttcggtgta ggtcgttcgc tccaagctgg gctgtgtgca
     3421 cgaacccccc gttcagcccg accgctgcgc cttatccggt aactatcgtc ttgagtccaa
     3481 cccggtaaga cacgacttat cgccactggc agcagccact ggtaacagga ttagcagagc
     3541 gaggtatgta ggcggtgcta cagagttctt gaagtggtgg cctaactacg gctacactag
     3601 aagaacagta tttggtatct gcgctctgct gaagccagtt accttcggaa aaagagttgg
     3661 tagctcttga tccggcaaac aaaccaccgc tggtagcggt ggtttttttg tttgcaagca
     3721 gcagattacg cgcagaaaaa aaggatctca agaagatcct ttgatctttt ctacggggtc
     3781 tgacgctcag tggaacgaaa actcacgtta agggattttg gtcatgagat tatcaaaaag
     3841 gatcttcacc tagatccttt taaattaaaa atgaagtttt aaatcaatct aaagtatata
     3901 tgagtaaact tggtctgaca gttaccaatg cttaatcagt gaggcaccta tctcagcgat
     3961 ctgtctattt cgttcatcca tagttgcctg actccccgtc gtgtagataa ctacgatacg
     4021 ggagggctta ccatctggcc ccagtgctgc aatgataccg cgagacccac gctcaccggc
     4081 tccagattta tcagcaataa accagccagc cggaagggcc gagcgcagaa gtggtcctgc
     4141 aactttatcc gcctccatcc agtctattaa ttgttgccgg gaagctagag taagtagttc
     4201 gccagttaat agtttgcgca acgttgttgc cattgctaca ggcatcgtgg tgtcacgctc
     4261 gtcgtttggt atggcttcat tcagctccgg ttcccaacga tcaaggcgag ttacatgatc
     4321 ccccatgttg tgcaaaaaag cggttagctc cttcggtcct ccgatcgttg tcagaagtaa
     4381 gttggccgca gtgttatcac tcatggttat ggcagcactg cataattctc ttactgtcat
     4441 gccatccgta agatgctttt ctgtgactgg tgagtactca accaagtcat tctgagaata
     4501 gtgtatgcgg cgaccgagtt gctcttgccc ggcgtcaata cgggataata ccgcgccaca
     4561 tagcagaact ttaaaagtgc tcatcattgg aaaacgttct tcggggcgaa aactctcaag
     4621 gatcttaccg ctgttgagat ccagttcgat gtaacccact cgtgcaccca actgatcttc
     4681 agcatctttt actttcacca gcgtttctgg gtgagcaaaa acaggaaggc aaaatgccgc
     4741 aaaaaaggga ataagggcga cacggaaatg ttgaatactc atactcttcc tttttcaata
     4801 ttattgaagc atttatcagg gttattgtct catgagcgga tacatatttg aatgtattta
     4861 gaaaaataaa caaatagggg ttccgcgcac atttccccga aaagtgccac ctgnnnnnnn
     4921 nnnnnnnnnn nnnnnnnnnn nnnnnnnnnn nnnnnnnnnn nnnnnnnnnn nnnnnnnnnn
     4981 nnnnnnnnnn nnnnnnnnnn nnnnnnnnnn nnnnnnnnnn nnnnnnnnnn nnnnnnncnn
     5041 nnnnnnnnnn nnnnnnnnnn nnnnnnnnnn nnnnnnnnnn nnnnnnnnnn nnnnnnnnnn
     5101 nnnnnnnnnn nnnnnnnnnn nnnnnnnnna nnnnnnnnnn nnnnnnnnnn nnnnnnnnnn
     5161 nnnnnnnnnn nnnnnnnnnc ctttgacgtt ggagtccacg ttctttaata gtggactctt
     5221 gttccaaact ggaacaacac tcaaccctat ctcggtctat tcttttgatt tataagggat
     5281 tttgccgatt tcggcctatt ggttaaaaaa tgagctgatt taacaaaaat ttaacgcgaa
     5341 ttttaacaaa atattaacgc ttacaatttg ccattcgcca ttcaggctgc gcaactgttg
     5401 ggaagggcga tcggtgcggg cctcttcgct attacgccag cccaagctac catgataagt
     5461 aagtaatatt aaggtacggg aggtacttgg agcggccgc
//
